>Addgene plasmid #236108 | pRSCq4 | depositor full sequence | sequence record 464354 | pRSCq4 sequence 6616 bps
CGTTTACCCCTCGCCCGGGTTAACCGGCTATATTTACGCCAGAATCACGGGCGTAATTCATCACGGACAT
AATATTAATTACATCCTTCATGCCGTCAAGCAAAGAGGTGCTTAGATGAGAATTGAGAAATACTTAGATC
AGGCGATCGAACGCCACGGCCTGAAGAACGACAGCAAGCTGGCAGAGATGCTAGGTGTGGTGCAAAGCGC
GGTCAGCCACTACCGCACCGGCCGCCGCACGGCGGACAACGAAGTGTGCCTCCGCCTGGCGCAGCTGCTC
GAGATGGAGAACCCGCTGCCGATCATCATGGCGGCCGACATGGACCGCGCCGAACGTGCTGGCCAGCACT
CTCTCTGGGAAGTTTTTTCGACGAGGATGGCAGCCAGTAACGCGACAGCCGCCCTCCTCCTGGTACTGGT
CGCGAGCGCAACAAATTTTGTTGCGCCCTCTCCCGCCAAAGCCGCGCCGTTGAGCCATTCGACAGCTCAA
CGATTATTGTCTGTCTCTTATACACATCTCAACCATCATCGATGAATTGCTTCGTTAATACAGATGTAGG
TGTTCCACAGGGTAGCCAGCAGCATCCTGCGATGCAGATCCGGATGCCATTTCATTACCTCTTTCTCCGC
ACCCGACATAGATCCGAAGATCAGCAGTTCAACCTGTTGATAGTACGTACTAAGCTCTCATGTTTCACGT
ACTAAGCTCTCATGTTTAACGTACTAAGCTCTCATGTTTAACGAACTAAACCCTCATGGCTAACGTACTA
AGCTCTCATGGCTAACGTACTAAGCTCTCATGTTTCACGTACTAAGCTCTCATGTTTGAACAATAAAATT
AATATAAATCAGCAACTTAAATAGCCTCTAAGGTTTTAAGTTTTATAAGAAAAAAAAGAATATATAAGGC
TTTTAAAGCTTTTAAGGTTTAACGGTTGTGGACAACAAGCCAGGGATCTGCCATTTCATTACCTCTTTCT
CCGCACCCGACATAGATCCGGAACATAATGGTGCAGGGCGCTGACTTCCGCGTTTCCAGACTTTACGAAA
CACGGAAACCGAAGACCATTCATGTTGTTGCTCAGGTCGCAGACGTTTTGCAGCAGCAGTCGCTTCACGT
TCGCTCGCGTATCGGTGATTCATTCTGCTAACCAGTAAGGCAACCCCGCCAGCCTAGCCGGGTCCTCAAC
GACAGGAGCACGATCATGCGCACCCGTGGCCAGGACCCAACGCTGCCCGAGATGCGCCGCGTGCGGCTGC
TGGAGATGGCGGACGCGATGGATATGTTCTGCCAAGGGTTGGTTTGCGCATTCACAGGGTGTCTCAAAAT
CTCTGATGTTACATTGCACAAGATAAAAATATATCATCATGAACAATAAAACTGTCTGCTTACATAAACA
GTAATACAAGGGGTGTTAAGATCCCCTGATTCCCTTTGTCAACAGCAATGGATCGAATTGACATAAGCCT
GTTCGGTTCGTAAACTGTAATGCAAGTAGCGTATGCGCTCACGCAACTGGTCCAGAACCTTGACCGAACG
CAGCGGTGGTAACGGCGCAGTGGCGGTTTTCATGGCTTGTTATGACTGTTTTTTTGTACAGTCTATGCCT
CGGGCATCCAAGCAGCAAGCGCGTTACGCCGTGGGTCGATGTTTGATGTTATGGAGCAGCAACGATGTTA
CGCAGCAGCAACGATGTTACGCAGCAGGGCAGTCGCCCTAAAACAAAGTTAGGTGGCTCAAGTATGGGCA
TCATTCGCACATGTAGGCTCGGCCCTGACCAAGTCAAATCCATGCGGGCTGCTCTTGATCTTTTCGGTCG
TGAGTTCGGAGACGTAGCCACCTACTCCCAACATCAGCCGGACTCCGATTACCTCGGGAACTTGCTCCGT
AGTAAGACATTCATCGCGCTTGCTGCCTTCGACCAAGAAGCGGTTGTTGGCGCTCTCGCGGCTTACGTTC
TGCCCAGGTTTGAGCAGCCGCGTAGTGAGATCTATATCTATGATCTCGCAGTCTCCGGCGAGCACCGGAG
GCAGGGCATTGCCACCGCGCTCATCAATCTCCTCAAGCATGAGGCCAACGCGCTTGGTGCTTATGTGATC
TACGTGCAAGCAGATTACGGTGACGATCCCGCAGTGGCTCTCTATACAAAGTTGGGCATACGGGAAGAAG
TGATGCACTTTGATATCGACCCAAGTACCGCCACCTAATCAGAATTGGTTAATTGGTTGTAACACTGGCA
GAGCATTACGCTGACTTGACGGGACGGCGGCTTTGTTGAATAAATCGAACTTTTGCTGAGTTGAAGGATC
AGATCACGCATCTTCCCGACAACGCAGACCGTTCCGTGGCAAAGCAAAAGTTCAAAATCACCAACTGGTC
CACCTACAACAAAGCTCTCATCAACCGTGGCGGGGATCCTCTAGAGTCGACCTGCAGGCATGCAAGCTTC
AGCGACGAATTCAGTACTCATATGGAGCTCGGTACCGACGACGAGACCGACGACGGTCTCAACGCGCTCC
CTCCAATAACCGGATCATTTTAGACGTTTCGCGTTACGCCTTGCGCGTAACGACTTTGCGATCACCATAA
ATTGCCTCGCCAGCCGCTTGCATCTGCGCCTCACTCACGGCCACAGAACGGACAAACGAAGCGCGCCACA
ACTCGGACTCCCGCACCTTCTGGCGCTGTTCGAACGTATTCGCCTTCGCAGCCAACGCGAGCAAGTCCAG
CATTGCGTCGAACGAAACGGGATTTCCGTTACTCGGCGTAACGGATTTTTGCTGCGACTCAAACATCGCA
ACCTTCTCTTCCAAGACGCCAACATAACGCAACGCTTCCTGACGCCCGTCCTCGCACGTCATAAGCTGCC
GGCGCAACGCCTCAATCTCCGCAAGATTTCCGTTACTCAGCGTAACGGATTTGGCGGCATCGCTGATCTC
TTCCCTCAGCCGCCTATTCTCAGCAAACGCCTTATTGCGTTCAGCCTCCGCCAGCTCCACCTGGCGACGC
ATGCTCACCAGATCAGCGCGAAACTTCTCGACCTCCAGGCGGCATTCATCGTAAGCATCCACGTCGGAAA
GCATTTCCGTTACGGTCATACGCTTAGTAACGGATTTAGCCTCAACAGGCTGCTGAGCCTTACGGCGTGC
TCGATATGCGGCTTGACGCTCCGCGTTGGTCATAGCGTGCGCCTTACGCGGACGACCGCGGCCACGCCTT
TGCTCCATCCCCGGCAGATCGACCGTCACATTATCCGTTACGTCACGCATATTCGGCTCCCGATTTGATG
ATTCCATTTTACGTTACTGGTAACGGCAATTCAATTATCGTTACAATTTAGTTCGTAACGGAAATTTCGC
GAGCAGCCCCGGCGCTAGACGCCCTCAGCGGGCTTTGGAGCCGTTTTTTCTGACTGGGCGGTCGCAGGGG
TCAGCTGCGCCGAAATTGGCTCCTGCGCCGCTTGTGGCTCGCGGTAGGGGTCAAACGGCGGCCTCCTGAT
CCACTCCCGACACTGCATGTCATCGAGGCCGGCATCCGTGCCTTGAGCCGTGTAGCACGTGCACCTGGTC
GACGTGCAGGCACCGCCGATCACCGTCGGCATCGAGCGAATCTGGCGCAACTGCGCATAGGCCGGCGCCG
TCTCAGGCCGGCCAGAGACAGCAGGGACGAACGCCGCGAGGATCTCCGCCCCGTCCGTCGCCGCGGCGGA
CGGACCCGCCTTGACCGCTACCGCTAGAGCTGAAGCCACACCGCCCCTGCCCTGCTCGGCCGCAACAGGC
TTAGCCGGAGTCGCCGTCGTCAACTGGCCGGTACGGTAATAGACCCGGTACGCCAAGAACGCCGCGATCA
ACACGCAGGCGATGAACAGCATCAGCACCGGCGGTACGGTGTACTTGCGCTTGATGTGCAGACTGGAGGA
CTTGTACAGGCCGAAACTGGACTTCGGCAGGCTCCACTTCTTCTTGATCGGCGCGGTGTTGAACGTCTCC
GGGTTCGCGCACTCCGGCCATTCGTAGTACCAGCGTCCGAGCAAGCCAGCGTCCCGCAGGTGGACATGCT
GCCCCACCAGCTTGCGGATATGACTGTCCAAGAACGTCGGGTTCTGCGTGATCAGAACAAACGTCACGCC
GGTATGCCGCACCGTCTCAAACGCCGCCACGTGGTCAGGCACCTTGGACCCGGCCGTGCGGACGCGAAAC
ACCCGCTGCGCCTCATCCAACACGATCAGCGAGTTCGGCGGGAAGGTGAAGTACGGCAGCATCATCCCTG
GGTTTTCAGGGTCTTCGCGCAGCTCCGTCCAGTCCGAAACCGCCGGCGTCGGGATATACGGCAGCTTCAG
CTCCGGGATGCCCATGACGAAGAGCGGACGCCCCTGGTCGACGGCTGCCTTCATCATCTGGACCGCCAAC
GCGGTCTTCCCGCCACCAGGCGTGGCCGTGATCAGCGTGATCGGTTGCGTTGCGCGAGGAACCTAATCCG
TTACGTCACGCTAGGCAGAACCGGCAGCAGGAATCCGGCCCAGAGCCAGAAATCGATCGCGAGCATCACA
GCCCCTTTTTCATCACCACCAGCGCCCAGGCCGCCACCATCGCGGCAACGACGCCCCACCCCATCGTCAT
GCCATCCTTGAAGCTCTCTTGCGGGTCACATGCCGGAAACGACAGCGACGGCAACGACGCATCGGTCAAC
GTGCCGACGCTCCCATCACTGCCCACCTGATACCGCCGCAGCACCCACCCGCCCGTGGTCTTGACGAACT
CAGACAGATAGGTGACTGCCCCAGGTGTCTGCGACGGAGCGACGGCGCTGTAATAGGCATCCGTGGCCAT
GCCCACATCGGCAAAGCACCGTGCGCCCACCAACGCGCCGTCAGCAGCCAATCGGCAAAGCACCGTGCGC
GGTTTTCTCCTTGAGATGGAGGTTGAGAAAAGCTCCGGGCCGTTCAACTCCCAGAGCCAGGGAACATCAC
GCCTTCTTGGGCTCAGCCTCAGCACGCTGCAGCGGCTTGATGCTCGTAACGACCTTCTGACCGCCCTTAT
CCTTGCCGTTGCTCGTCTCGACCATCGAGACTTCCGCGATGAACGGGAACGGGTTGTGGATGATCGCCTT
CACAACCGCAGACGACTCGCACTTCAGCTCCTGCGTGCAGGTGCCCTTCGAGTCTTCGCCACGCAGCTCC
ACATCCGTGTAGATCTTCCCGGTGTCCAGCTGCTTGCCATCCATGTTGCCAACCCACGTCTTGGCGCCCC
GGATGGTCACGCGTGCAATCATTTCCATGGTTTCACTCCTCAGGTTTCGGCACTGGATCGTGCGTGCCGT
ACACGTGCCTCGCCAGGGCGGATTTGTGCAGCTGAGCCGGTACGCCCTGACGGCGTATCGCGACAACCAG
CGCAGCGATGTCTTCCTCTGTGCAGCGCAGCTCGTAATCGACCGTAGGGCCGAACTGCGTCTGGATGTGC
TTGAGCTTGCGTTCGCGGATGGTTTCGTCCTGAAGCTCCAAGGCCTTGACCTGGTCAGTAGGAACGCGCT
GCGGATCCGCAGCCATGAAGGCCTCCAGGGCCTTGTACGCACCAGCGAAATACTGGTCGCGCTTGATAAG
GATTTCGTGCGGAATCACGCGATCCTTGGCGCCGAACTCGATCTCGAGACGCACCCACTCGCTATCCTGA
TTGCCGAGCTGGCGGCCCTTCTCGTAAGCCCGCAGCATCTTGCCGTTCGCCCGACGGCCAATCTCGAACG
TCGTACCGCGACAGCCCTTGCTGCCCGCCACGCCGCTCTCGATCTTGCGATACGTCGGGATACGCCCGCC
CGCGTTGAAGTCGCCGGCGTAGTACAGCTCTTCCATCTGCGCGATGCTCACCTCGCCCTGGCAGAAGTCC
ATCGCCAGGTCGCACCGCGTGATCCGCGCGTCGAGGTCCTGCACCATCGCGTAGACGGCTTGCCAGTCGC
CAATCGCGGTGCAGCCCTGCCCCGGCCAGTCCACCAGGATCGTGCCGCCAACGTGCTCGCCGCCGCAGGC
AACGATCCCGAGCTTCATCGTCTCGCCGTTGATGAACGCCAGCAGGTCGTAGCTGAACTCATACCGGCGG
AACCCTTTGCCCGCAGGCTTCATCGTCACCGGCACCGAGAACACCAGCTGGAAGTACCTGCGCAGCTGCT
CCAGGGCGTCGCTGATGCTGCCGTCGGGCAGGAACGTGAACTTGAACCAGTCCACGATCGCACCTGCCTT
GCGTTCTGGACTTTCCCCGGGTTTTACCGGACCCGGGGAACGGCCTGTCGGCCGCCCAGCCTCGCTCCGC
TCGGCCCGGTCGGCCGCCATGCCGTTCTCGCGTGCGAGCGCCGGCCCATGAACTCCATACGCAATGCCTG
TGGGATCAAGATGACGAGAGGGGGTGGGACGGACGCGCATCAGCGTGCGCCCTCGCAGCGATACCAGTTC
GCCAGATCGGCCTGGCGCGAGTTCTTCAGGAGGTCGTCAATGCGATGCATCGCAGGACGCGATTGCAGGC
AGCAGGCGCCGCGCAGAACGGCAGCCATCACGATGGCCAGCTGCGCACCGTGCGGGTGAAGCACGTCGCC
AATCAGGTCCAGCTGCCTATGATCTCTCTGCTGCAT
Features (pLannotate 1.2.2; 8 found; start..end, strand, type, name):
    501..519     +  misc_feature   Tn5 ME: hyperactive mosaic end for Tn5 transposase recognition (Reznikoff et al., 2004)
    535..603     -  CDS            YPB2_ECOLX (fragment): Protein predicted: Swiss-Prot protein existence level 4. From Escherichia coli.
    641..957     +  rep_origin     R6K γ ori (fragment): γ replication origin from E. coli plasmid R6K; requires the R6K initiator protein pi for replication
    987..1115    -  CDS            YPB2_ECOLX (fragment): Protein predicted: Swiss-Prot protein existence level 4. From Escherichia coli.
   1458..1486    +  promoter       Pc promoter: intI1 (promoter lies within the coding sequence); class 1 integron promoter
   1675..2208    +  CDS            GmR: gentamycin acetyltransferase; aacC1; confers resistance to gentamycin
   2349..2411    +  CDS            TRA2_ECOLX (fragment): Protein predicted: Swiss-Prot protein existence level 4. Required for transposition of transposon Tn903. From Escherichia coli.
   2411..2449    +  misc_feature   MCS (fragment): pUC18/19 multiple cloning site
