[The description below was written by a language model from this plasmid's Addgene catalogue record and pLannotate feature annotations shown in this document.]
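Description:
pRSCq4 is an empty cloning vector built on the genome of RSCq, a filamentous phage of the plant pathogen Ralstonia pseudosolanacearum. It is catalogued as a bacterial expression backbone and carries no insert; fragments are introduced by restriction enzyme cloning. The depositor's full sequence is 6,616 nt.

The automated annotation recognises only the segment added to the phage, which lies within roughly the first 2.5 kb. This segment contains a partial R6K γ origin, which fires only when the R6K initiator protein pi is supplied in trans. That requirement explains why the plasmid is maintained in a pir-expressing E. coli strain (Pir1). Selection relies on the gentamicin acetyltransferase gene aacC1 (GmR), which sits downstream of a class 1 integron Pc promoter. A fragment of the pUC18/19 multiple cloning site follows the marker and presumably provides the restriction sites for inserting DNA. A Tn5 mosaic end and short fragments matching predicted E. coli and Tn903-related proteins flank these parts. They are most likely remnants of the transposon-type cassette from which the origin and marker were taken, not functional elements, although the record does not say so.

The remaining roughly 4 kb has no annotated features and presumably corresponds to RSCq phage sequence, whose genes the annotation tool did not recognise. The record does not identify a dedicated promoter for cloned inserts, does not state the copy number, and does not describe how the vector replicates or is delivered in Ralstonia. Its stated purpose is to serve as a gentamicin-selectable, phage-derived cloning vector.
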