Addgene plasmid #236108: pRSCq4
Purpose: (Empty Backbone) Ralstonia pseudosolanacearum filamentous phage RSCq-based cloning vector carrying gentamicin resistance gene.
Depositing lab: Dehong Zheng.
Backbone
  Vector backbone: Filamentous phage RSCq (OR088903)
  Vector type: Bacterial Expression
Growth in bacteria
  Bacterial resistance: Gentamicin, 10 μg/mL
  Growth temperature: 37°C
  Growth strain: Pir1
  Copy number: Unknown
Gene/Insert
  Cloning method: Restriction Enzyme
Terms and licenses: Academic/Nonprofit Terms; Industry Terms: Not Available to Industry
How to cite: pRSCq4 was a gift from Dehong Zheng (Addgene plasmid # 236108)
